>Addgene plasmid #159312 | FRP2008 | addgene full sequence | sequence record 311212 | Addgene NGS Result
ATTTAGGTGACACTATAGAACGCGGCCGCCAGCTGAAGCTTCGTACGCTGCAGGTCGACGGATCGGTGAC
GGTGCTGGTTTAATTAACATGTCCGTCATCAAGCCAGAAATGAAGATGAGATATTACATGGACGGTTCCG
TTAACGGTCATGAATTCACTATTGAAGGTGAAGGTACTGGTAGACCATATGAAGGTCATCAAGAAATGAC
TTTGAGAGTTACTATGGCTGAAGGTGGTCCAATGCCATTTGCTTTTGATTTGGTTTCTCACGTTTTCTGC
TACGGTCATAGAGTTTTTACTAAGTACCCAGAAGAAATCCCAGACTACTTTAAGCAAGCTTTTCCAGAAG
GTTTGTCCTGGGAAAGATCTTTGGAATTTGAAGATGGTGGTTCCGCTTCTGTTTCTGCTCATATTTCTTT
GAGAGGTAACACCTTCTACCACAAGTCTAAGTTTACTGGTGTTAACTTTCCAGCCGATGGTCCAATTATG
CAAAATCAATCTGTTGACTGGGAACCATCCACTGAAAAGATTACTGCTTCTGATGGTGTTTTGAAGGGTG
ATGTTACTATGTACTTGAAGTTGGAAGGTGGTGGTAACCATAAGTGTCAATTCAAGACTACTTACAAGGC
CGCCAAAGAAATTTTGGAAATGCCAGGTGATCATTACATCGGTCATAGATTGGTTAGAAAGACCGAAGGT
AACATCACCGAACAAGTTGAAGATGCTGTTGCTCATTCTTAAGGCGCGCCACTTCTAAATAAGCGAATTT
CTTATGATTTATGATTTTTATTATTAAATAAGTTATAAAAAAAATAAGTGTATACAAATTTTAAAGTGAC
TCTTAGGTTTTAAAACGAAAATTCTTATTCTTGAGTAACTCTTTCCTGTAGGTCAGGTTGCTTTCTCAGG
TATAGTATGAGGTCGCTCTTATTGACCACACCTCTACCGGCAGATCCGCTAGGGATAACAGGGTAATATA
GATCTGTTTAGCTTGCCTCGTCCCCGCCGGGTCACCCGGCCAGCGACATGGAGGCCCAGAATACCCTCCT
TGACAGTCTTGACGTGCGCAGCTCAGGGGCATGATGTGACTGTCGCCCGTACATTTAGCCCATACATCCC
CATGTATAATCATTTGCATCCATACATTTTGATGGCCGCACGGCGCGAAGCAAAAATTACGGCTCCTCGC
TGCAGACCTGCGAGCAGGGAAACGCTCCCCTCACAGACGCGTTGAATTGTCCCCACGCCGCGCCCCTGTA
GAGAAATATAAAAGGTTAGGATTTGCCACTGAGGTTCTTCTTTCATATACTTCCTTTTAAAATCTTGCTA
GGATACAGTTCTCACATCACATCCGAACATAAACAACCATGGGTAAGGAAAAGACTCACGTTTCGAGGCC
GCGATTAAATTCCAACATGGATGCTGATTTATATGGGTATAAATGGGCTCGCGATAATGTCGGGCAATCA
GGTGCGACAATCTATCGATTGTATGGGAAGCCCGATGCGCCAGAGTTGTTTCTGAAACATGGCAAAGGTA
GCGTTGCCAATGATGTTACAGATGAGATGGTCAGACTAAACTGGCTGACGGAATTTATGCCTCTTCCGAC
CATCAAGCATTTTATCCGTACTCCTGATGATGCATGGTTACTCACCACTGCGATCCCCGGCAAAACAGCA
TTCCAGGTATTAGAAGAATATCCTGATTCAGGTGAAAATATTGTTGATGCGCTGGCAGTGTTCCTGCGCC
GGTTGCATTCGATTCCTGTTTGTAATTGTCCTTTTAACAGCGATCGCGTATTTCGTCTCGCTCAGGCGCA
ATCACGAATGAATAACGGTTTGGTTGATGCGAGTGATTTTGATGACGAGCGTAATGGCTGGCCTGTTGAA
CAAGTCTGGAAAGAAATGCATAAGCTTTTGCCATTCTCACCGGATTCAGTCGTCACTCATGGTGATTTCT
CACTTGATAACCTTATTTTTGACGAGGGGAAATTAATAGGTTGTATTGATGTTGGACGAGTCGGAATCGC
AGACCGATACCAGGATCTTGCCATCCTATGGAACTGCCTCGGTGAGTTTTCTCCTTCATTACAGAAACGG
CTTTTTCAAAAATATGGTATTGATAATCCTGATATGAATAAATTGCAGTTTCATTTGATGCTCGATGAGT
TTTTCTAATCAGTACTGACAATAAAAAGATTCTTGTTTTCAAGAACTTGTCATTTGTATAGTTTTTTTAT
ATTGTAGTTGTTCTATTTTAATCAAATGTTAGCGTGATTTATATTTTTTTTCGCCTCGACATCATCTGCC
CAGATGCGAAGTTAAGTGCGCAGAAAGTAATATCATGCGTCAATCGTATGTGAATGCTGGTCGCTATACT
GCTGTCGATTCGATACTAACGCCGCCATCCAGTTTAAACGAGCTCGAATTCATCGATGATATCAGATCCA
CTAGTGGCCTATGCGGCCGCGGATCTGCCGGTCTCCCTATAGTGAGTCGTATTAATTTCGATAAGCCAGG
TTAACCTGCATTAATGAATCGGCCAACGCGCGGGGAGAGGCGGTTTGCGTATTGGGCGCTCTTCCGCTTC
CTCGCTCACTGACTCGCTGCGCTCGGTCGTTCGGCTGCGGCGAGCGGTATCAGCTCACTCAAAGGCGGTA
ATACGGTTATCCACAGAATCAGGGGATAACGCAGGAAAGAACATGTGAGCAAAAGGCCAGCAAAAGGCCA
GGAACCGTAAAAAGGCCGCGTTGCTGGCGTTTTTCCATAGGCTCCGCCCCCCTGACGAGCATCACAAAAA
TCGACGCTCAAGTCAGAGGTGGCGAAACCCGACAGGACTATAAAGATACCAGGCGTTTCCCCCTGGAAGC
TCCCTCGTGCGCTCTCCTGTTCCGACCCTGCCGCTTACCGGATACCTGTCCGCCTTTCTCCCTTCGGGAA
GCGTGGCGCTTTCTCATAGCTCACGCTGTAGGTATCTCAGTTCGGTGTAGGTCGTTCGCTCCAAGCTGGG
CTGTGTGCACGAACCCCCCGTTCAGCCCGACCGCTGCGCCTTATCCGGTAACTATCGTCTTGAGTCCAAC
CCGGTAAGACACGACTTATCGCCACTGGCAGCAGCCACTGGTAACAGGATTAGCAGAGCGAGGTATGTAG
GCGGTGCTACAGAGTTCTTGAAGTGGTGGCCTAACTACGGCTACACTAGAAGAACAGTATTTGGTATCTG
CGCTCTGCTGAAGCCAGTTACCTTCGGAAAAAGAGTTGGTAGCTCTTGATCCGGCAAACAAACCACCGCT
GGTAGCGGTGGTTTTTTTGTTTGCAAGCAGCAGATTACGCGCAGAAAAAAAGGATCTCAAGAAGATCCTT
TGATCTTTTCTACGGGGTCTGACGCTCAGTGGAACGAAAACTCACGTTAAGGGATTTTGGTCATGAGATT
ATCAAAAAGGATCTTCACCTAGATCCTTTTAAATTAAAAATGAAGTTTTAAATCAATCTAAAGTATATAT
GAGTAAACTTGGTCTGACAGTTACCAATGCTTAATCAGTGAGGCACCTATCTCAGCGATCTGTCTATTTC
GTTCATCCATAGTTGCCTGACTCCCCGTCGTGTAGATAACTACGATACGGGAGGGCTTACCATCTGGCCC
CAGTGCTGCAATGATACCGCGAGACCCACGCTCACCGGCTCCAGATTTATCAGCAATAAACCAGCCAGCC
GGAAGGGCCGAGCGCAGAAGTGGTCCTGCAACTTTATCCGCCTCCATCCAGTCTATTAATTGTTGCCGGG
AAGCTAGAGTAAGTAGTTCGCCAGTTAATAGTTTGCGCAACGTTGTTGCCATTGCTACAGGCATCGTGGT
GTCACGCTCGTCGTTTGGTATGGCTTCATTCAGCTCCGGTTCCCAACGATCAAGGCGAGTTACATGATCC
CCCATGTTGTGCAAAAAAGCGGTTAGCTCCTTCGGTCCTCCGATCGTTGTCAGAAGTAAGTTGGCCGCAG
TGTTATCACTCATGGTTATGGCAGCACTGCATAATTCTCTTACTGTCATGCCATCCGTAAGATGCTTTTC
TGTGACTGGTGAGTACTCAACCAAGTCATTCTGAGAATAGTGTATGCGGCGACCGAGTTGCTCTTGCCCG
GCGTCAATACGGGATAATACCGCGCCACATAGCAGAACTTTAAAAGTGCTCATCATTGGAAAACGTTCTT
CGGGGCGAAAACTCTCAAGGATCTTACCGCTGTTGAGATCCAGTTCGATGTAACCCACTCGTGCACCCAA
CTGATCTTCAGCATCTTTTACTTTCACCAGCGTTTCTGGGTGAGCAAAAACAGGAAGGCAAAATGCCGCA
AAAAAGGGAATAAGGGCGACACGGAAATGTTGAATACTCATACTCTTCCTTTTTCAATATTATTGAAGCA
TTTATCAGGGTTATTGTCTCATGAGCGGATACATATTTGAATGTATTTAGAAAAATAAACAAATAGGGGT
TCCGCGCACATTTCCCCGAAAAGTGCCACCTGACGTCTAAGAAACCATTATTATCATGACATTAACCTAT
AAAAATAGGCGTATCACGAGGCCCTTTCGTCTCGCGCGTTTCGGTGATGACGGTGAAAACCTCTGACACA
TGCAGCTCCCGGAGACGGTCACAGCTTGTCTGTAAGCGGATGCCGGGAGCAGACAAGCCCGTCAGGGCGC
GTCAGCGGGTGTTGGCGGGTGTCGGGGCTGGCTTAACTATGCGGCATCAGAGCAGATTGTACTGAGAGTG
CACCATATGGACATATTGTCGTTAGAACGCGGCTACAATTAATACATAACCTTATGTATCATACACATAC
G
Features (pLannotate 1.2.2; 11 found; start..end, strand, type, name):
      1..19      +  promoter       SP6 promoter: promoter for bacteriophage SP6 RNA polymerase
     92..739     +  CDS            mKO&kappa;: mKO&kappa; is a basic (constitutively fluorescent) orange fluorescent protein published in 2008, derived from Verrillofungia concinna. It has low acid sensitivity.
    763..950     +  terminator     ADH1 terminator: S. cerevisiae ADH1; transcription terminator for the S. cerevisiae alcohol dehydrogenase 1 (ADH1) gene
   1025..2381    +  gene           kanMX: yeast selectable marker conferring kanamycin resistance (Wach et al., 1994)
   2486..2504    -  promoter       T7 promoter: promoter for bacteriophage T7 RNA polymerase
   2526..2579    -  CDS            lacI (fragment): lac repressor; lacI; The lac repressor binds to the lac operator to inhibit transcription in E. coli. This inhibition can be relieved by adding lactose or isopropyl-β-D-thiogalactopyranoside (IPTG).
   2762..3350    -  rep_origin     ori: high-copy-number ColE1/pMB1/pBR322/pUC origin of replication
   3521..4381    -  CDS            AmpR: β-lactamase; bla; confers resistance to ampicillin, carbenicillin, and related antibiotics
   4382..4486    -  promoter       AmpR promoter: bla
   4581..4616    +  CDS            rop (fragment): Rop protein, which maintains plasmids at low copy number; rop
   4718..4769    +  misc_feature   bom (fragment): basis of mobility region from pBR322
