[The description below was written by a language model from this plasmid's Addgene catalogue record and pLannotate feature annotations shown in this document.]
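Description:
FRP2008 is a yeast tagging vector built on the pFA6 backbone, a roughly 4.8 kb plasmid that serves as a PCR template for chromosomal gene tagging rather than as an autonomously replicating yeast expression plasmid. The feature table shows no yeast origin or centromere. In E. coli it is maintained through a high-copy ColE1/pUC-type origin and selected with ampicillin via the β-lactamase gene and its native promoter. Short fragments annotated as lacI, rop and bom are remnants of the pBR322-derived backbone and have no evident functional role.

The payload is a yeast codon-optimized coding sequence for mKOkappa, a constitutively fluorescent orange protein with low acid sensitivity, carrying a deletion of the valine at position 2. It sits between PacI and AscI sites that were both preserved during cloning, so the fluorescent protein module can be exchanged. No yeast promoter lies upstream of the tag, which fits its purpose: the reporter is meant to be fused in frame to a gene of interest and expressed from that gene's own promoter. The record does not say which terminus is tagged, though the promoterless layout with the S. cerevisiae ADH1 terminator immediately downstream is characteristic of C-terminal fusions, with that terminator ending the fusion transcript. Next comes the kanMX cassette, a self-contained yeast marker that confers G418 (geneticin) resistance and allows selection of integrants. In the usual pFA6 workflow, the tag–terminator–marker module is amplified with primers bearing homology to the target locus and integrated by homologous recombination. Flanking SP6 and T7 promoters mainly provide sequencing primer sites. The construct is listed as an empty backbone for creating orange fluorescent fusions, for example for protein localization or abundance measurements in yeast.
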