Addgene plasmid #159312: FRP2008
Purpose: (Empty Backbone) Yeast tagging vector to create gene fusion with yeast codon optimized mKOkappa under KanMX selection
Depositing lab: Joerg Stelling. Depositing organization: ETH Zurich (Swiss Federal Institute of Technology).
Backbone
  Vector backbone: pFA6
  Vector type: Yeast Expression
  Selectable markers: KanMX
Growth in bacteria
  Bacterial resistance: Ampicillin, 100 μg/mL
  Growth temperature: 37°C
  Growth strain: DH5alpha
  Copy number: Unknown
Gene/Insert
  Gene/Insert name: mKOkappa
  Species: Synthetic
  Mutation: V2del
  Cloning method: Restriction Enzyme; 5′ cloning site PacI (not destroyed); 3′ cloning site AscI (not destroyed)
  Sequencing primers: 5′ SP6
Terms and licenses: Academic/Nonprofit Terms; Industry Terms: Not Available to Industry
How to cite: FRP2008 was a gift from Joerg Stelling (Addgene plasmid # 159312 ; http://n2t.net/addgene:159312 ; RRID:Addgene_159312)
