>Addgene plasmid #159312 | FRP2008 | depositor partial sequence | sequence record 307790 | Result from SP6 sequencing primer
TCGACGGATCGGTGACGGTGCTGGTTTAATTAACATGTCCGTCATCAAGCCAGAAATGAAGATGAGATAT
TACATGGACGGTTCCGTTAACGGTCATGAATTCACTATTGAAGGTGAAGGTACTGGTAGACCATATGAAG
GTCATCAAGAAATGACTTTGAGAGTTACTATGGCTGAAGGTGGTCCAATGCCATTTGCTTTTGATTTGGT
TTCTCACGTTTTCTGCTACGGTCATAGAGTTTTTACTAAGTACCCAGAAGAAATCCCAGACTACTTTAAG
CAAGCTTTTCCAGAAGGTTTGTCCTGGGAAAGATCTTTGGAATTTGAAGATGGTGGTTCCGCTTCTGTTT
CTGCTCATATTTCTTTGAGAGGTAACACCTTCTACCACAAGTCTAAGTTTACTGGTGTTAACTTTCCAGC
CGATGGTCCAATTATGCAAAATCAATCTGTTGACTGGGAACCATCCACTGAAAAGATTACTGCTTCTGAT
GGTGTTTTGAAGGGTGATGTTACTATGTACTTGAAGTTGGAAGGTGGTGGTAACCATAAGTGTCAATTCA
AGACTACTTACAAGGCCGCCAAAGAAATTTTGGAAATGCCAGGTGATCATTACATCGGTCATAGATTGGT
TAGAAAGACCGAAGGTAACATCACCGAACAAGTTGAAGATGCTGTTGCTCATTCTTAAGGCGCGCCACTT
CTAAATAAGCGAATTTCTTATGATTTATGATTTTTATTATTAAATAAGTTATAAAAAAAATAAGTGTATA
CAAATTTTAAAGTGACTCTTAGGTTTTAAAACGAAAATTCTTATTCTTGAGTAACTCTTTCCTGTAGGTC
AGGTTGCTTTCTCAGGTATAGTATGAGGTCGCTCTTATTGACCACACCTCTACCGGCAGATCCGCTAGGG
ATAACAGGGTAATATAGATCTGTTTAGCTTGCCTCGTCCCCGCCGGGTCACCCGGCCAGCGACATGGAGG
CCCAGAATACCCTCCTTGACAGTCTTGACGTGCGCAGCTCAGGGGCATGATGTGACTGTCGCCCGTACAT
TTAGCCCATACATCCCCATGTAWAATCATTTGCATCCATACATTTTGATGGCCGCACGGCGCGAAGCAAA
ATTACGGCTCCTCGCTGCANACTG
